>Addgene plasmid #90098 | pFcpB-DEST | addgene full sequence | sequence record 179764 | Addgene NGS Result
TTGACAGCTTATCATCGATAAGCTTTAATGCGGTAGTTTATCACAGTTAAATTGCTAACGCAGTCAGGCA
CCGTGTATGAAATCTAACAATGCGCTCATCGTCATCCTCGGCACCGTCACCCTGGATGCTGTAGGCATAG
GCTTGGTTATGCCGGTACTGCCGGGCCTCTTGCGGGATATCGTCCATTCCGACAGCATCGCCAGTCACTA
TGGCGTGCTGCTAGCGCTATATGCGTTGATGCAATTTCTATGCGCACCCGTTCTCGGAGCACTGTCCGAC
CGCTTTGGCCGCCGCCCAGTCCTGCTCGCTTCGCTACTTGGAGCCACTATCGACTACGCGATCATGGCGA
CCACACCCGTCCTGTGGATCCTCTACGCCGGACGCATCGTGGCCGGCATCACCGGCGCCACAGGTGCGGT
TGCTGGCGCCTATATCGCCGACATCACCGATGGGGAAGATCGGGCTCGCCACTTCGGGCTCATGAGCGCT
TGTTTCGGCGTGGGTATGGTGGCAGGCCCCGTGGCCGGGGGACTGTTGGGCGCCATCTCCTTGCATGCAC
CATTCCTTGCGGCGGCGGTGCTCAACGGCCTCAACCTACTACTGGGCTGCTTCCTAATGCAGGAGTCGCA
TAAGGGAGAGCGTCGACCGATGCCCTTGAGAGCCTTCAACCCAGTCAGCTCCTTCCGGTGGGCGCGGGGC
ATGACTATCGTCGCCGCACTTATGACTGTCTTCTTTATCATGCAACTCGTAGGACAGGTGCCGGCAGCGC
TCTGGGTCATTTTCGGCGAGGACCGCTTTCGCTGGAGCGCGACGATGATCGGCCTGTCGCTTGCGGTATT
CGGAATCTTGCACGCCCTCGCTCAAGCCTTCGTCACTGGTCCCGCCACCAAACGTTTCGGCGAGAAGCAG
GCCATTATCGCCGGCATGGCGGCCGACGCGCTGGGCTACGTCTTGCTGGCGTTCGCGACGCGAGGCTGGA
TGGCCTTCCCCATTATGATTCTTCTCGCTTCCGGCGGCATCGGGATGCCCGCGTTGCAGGCCATGCTGTC
CAGGCAGGTAGATGACGACCATCAGGGACAGCTTCAAGGATCGCTCGCGGCTCTTACCAGCCTAACTTCG
ATCATTGGACCGCTGATCGTCACGGCGATTTATGCCGCCTCGGCGAGCACATGGAACGGGTTGGCATGGA
TTGTAGGCGCCGCCCTATACCTTGTCTGCCTCCCCGCGTTGCGTCGCGGTGCATGGAGCCGGGCCACCTC
GACCTGAATGGAAGCCGGCGGCACCTCGCTAACGGATTCACCACTCCAAGAATTGGAGCCAATCAATTCT
TGCGGAGAACTGTGAATGCGCAAACCAACCCTTGGCAGAACATATCCATCGCGTCCGCCATCTCCAGCAG
CCGCACGCGGCGCATCTCGGGCAGCGTTGGGTCCTGGCCACGGGTGCGCATGATCGTGCTCCTGTCGTTG
AGGACCCGGCTAGGCTGGCGGGGTTGCCTTACTGGTTAGCAGAATGAATCACCGATACGCGAGCGAACGT
GAAGCGACTGCTGCTGCAAAACGTCTGCGACCTGAGCAACAACATGAATGGTCTTCGGTTTCCGTGTTTC
GTAAAGTCTGGAAACGCGGAAGTCAGCGCCCTGCACCATTATGTTCCGGATCTGCATCGCAGGATGCTGC
TGGCTACCCTGTGGAACACCTACATCTGTATTAACGAAGCGCTGGCATTGACCCTGAGTGATTTTTCTCT
GGTCCCGCCGCATCCATACCGCCAGTTGTTTACCCTCACAACGTTCCAGTAACCGGGCATGTTCATCATC
AGTAACCCGTATCGTGAGCATCCTCTCTCGTTTCATCGGTATCATTACCCCCATGAACAGAAATCCCCCT
TACACGGAGGCATCAGTGACCAAACAGGAAAAAACCGCCCTTAACATGGCCCGCTTTATCAGAAGCCAGA
CATTAACGCTTCTGGAGAAACTCAACGAGCTGGACGCGGATGAACAGGCAGACATCTGTGAATCGCTTCA
CGACCACGCTGATGAGCTTTACCGCAGCTGCCTCGCGCGTTTCGGTGATGACGGTGAAAACCTCTGACAC
ATGCAGCTCCCGGAGACGGTCACAGCTTGTCTGTAAGCGGATGCCGGGAGCAGACAAGCCCGTCAGGGCG
CGTCAGCGGGTGTTGGCGGGTGTCGGGGCGGATCGTCTTGCCTTGCTCGTCGGTGATGTACTTCACCAGC
TCCGCGAAGTCGCTCTTCTTGATGGAGCGCATGGGGACGTGCTTGGCAATCACGCGCACCCCCCGGCCGT
TTTAGCGGCTAAAAAAGTCATGGCTCTGCCCTCGGGCGGACCACGCCCATCATGACCTTGCCAAGCTCGT
CCTGCTTCTCTTCGATCTTCGCCAGCAGGGCGAGGATCGTGGCATCACCGAACCGCGCCGTGCGCGGGTC
GTCGGTGAGCCAGAGTTTCAGCAGGCCGCCCAGGCGGCCCAGGTCGCCATTGATGCGGGCCAGCTCGCGG
ACGTGCTCATAGTCCACGACGCCCGTGATTTTGTAGCCCTGGCCGACGGCCAGCAGGTAGGCCGACAGGC
TCATGCCGGCCGCCGCCGCCTTTTCCTCAATCGCTCTTCGTTCGTCTGGAAGGCAGTACACCTTGATAGG
TGGGCTGCCCTTCCTGGTTGGCTTGGTTTCATCAGCCATCCGCTTGCCCTCATCTGTTACGCCGGCGGTA
GCCGGCCAGCCTCGCAGAGCAGGATTCCCGTTGAGCACCGCCAGGTGCGAATAAGGGACAGTGAAGAAGG
AACACCCGCTCGCGGGTGGGCCTACTTCACCTATCCTGCCCGGCTGACGCCGTTGGATACACCAAGGAAA
GTCTACACGAACCCTTTGGCAAAATCCTGTATATCGTGCGAAAAAGGATGGATATACCGAAAAAATCGCT
ATAATGACCCCGAAGCAGGGTTATGCAGCGGAAGATGCCATTCGCCATTCAGGCTGCGCAACTGTTGGGA
AGGGCGATCGGTGCGGGCCTCTTCGCTATTACGCCAGCTGGCGAAAGGGGGATGTGCTGCAAGGCGATTA
AGTTGGGTAACGCCAGGGTTTTCCCAGTCACGACGTTGTAAAACGACGGCCAGTGAATCTCGCCTATTCA
TGGTGTATACAAGTTCAACATCCAAAGCTGGAACTTTTGGAAACAGAAAGAATGTCCGAATAGGGCACGG
CGTGCCGTATTGTTGGAGTGGACTAGCAGAAAGTGAGGAAGGCACAGGATGAGTTTCCTCGAGACACATA
GCTTCAGCGTCGTGTAGGCTAGGCAGAGGTGAGTTTTCTCGAGACATACCTTCAGCGTCGTCTTCACTGT
CACAGTCAACTGACAGTAATCGTTGATCCGGAGAGATTCAAAATTCAATCTGTTTGGACCTGGATAAGAC
ACAAGAGCGACATCCTGACATGAACGCCGTAAACAGCAAATCCTGGTTGAACACGTATCCTTTTGGGGGC
CTCCAGCTACGACGCTCGCCCCAGCTGGGGCTTCCTTACTATACACAGCGCATATTTCACGGTTGCCAGA
AGTCAAGTCGACGGTATCGATAAGCTTGATATCACAAGTTTGTACAAAAAAGCTGAACGAGAAACGTAAA
ATGATATAAATATCAATATATTAAATTAGATTTTGCATAAAAAACAGACTACATAATACTGTAAAACACA
ACATATCCAGTCACTATGGCGGCCGCATTAGGCACCCCAGGCTTTACACTTTATGCTTCCGGCTCGTATA
ATGTGTGGATTTTGAGTTAGGATCCGTCGAGATTTTCAGGAGCTAAGGAAGCTAAAATGGAGAAAAAAAT
CACTGGATATACCACCGTTGATATATCCCAATGGCATCGTAAAGAACATTTTGAGGCATTTCAGTCAGTT
GCTCAATGTACCTATAACCAGACCGTTCAGCTGGATATTACGGCCTTTTTAAAGACCGTAAAGAAAAATA
AGCACAAGTTTTATCCGGCCTTTATTCACATTCTTGCCCGCCTGATGAATGCTCATCCGGAATTCCGTAT
GGCAATGAAAGACGGTGAGCTGGTGATATGGGATAGTGTTCACCCTTGTTACACCGTTTTCCATGAGCAA
ACTGAAACGTTTTCATCGCTCTGGAGTGAATACCACGACGATTTCCGGCAGTTTCTACACATATATTCGC
AAGATGTGGCGTGTTACGGTGAAAACCTGGCCTATTTCCCTAAAGGGTTTATTGAGAATATGTTTTTCGT
CTCAGCCAATCCCTGGGTGAGTTTCACCAGTTTTGATTTAAACGTGGCCAATATGGACAACTTCTTCGCC
CCCGTTTTCACCATGGGCAAATATTATACGCAAGGCGACAAGGTGCTGATGCCGCTGGCGATTCAGGTTC
ATCATGCCGTTTGTGATGGCTTCCATGTCGGCAGAATGCTTAATGAATTACAACAGTACTGCGATGAGTG
GCAGGGCGGGGCGTAAACGCGTGGATCCGGCTTACTAAAAGCCAGATAACAGTATGCGTATTTGCGCGCT
GATTTTTGCGGTATAAGAATATATACTGATATGTATACCCGAAGTATGTCAAAAAGAGGTATGCTATGAA
GCAGCGTATTACAGTGACAGTTGACAGCGACAGCTATCAGTTGCTCAAGGCATATATGATGTCAATATCT
CCGGTCTGGTAAGCACAACCATGCAGAATGAAGCCCGTCGTCTGCGTGCCGAACGCTGGAAAGCGGAAAA
TCAGGAAGGGATGGCTGAGGTCGCCCGGTTTATTGAAATGAACGGCTCTTTTGCTGACGAGAACAGGGGC
TGGTGAAATGCAGTTTAAGGTTTACACCTATAAAAGAGAGAGCCGTTATCGTCTGTTTGTGGATGTACAG
AGTGATATTATTGACACGCCCGGGCGACGGATGGTGATCCCCCTGGCCAGTGCACGTCTGCTGTCAGATA
AAGTCTCCCGTGAACTTTACCCGGTGGTGCATATCGGGGATGAAAGCTGGCGCATGATGACCACCGATAT
GGCCAGTGTGCCGGTCTCCGTTATCGGGGAAGAAGTGGCTGATCTCAGCCACCGCGAAAATGACATCAAA
AACGCCATTAACCTGATGTTCTGGGGAATATAAATGTCAGGCTCCCTTATACACAGCCAGTCTGCAGGTC
GACCATAGTGACTGGATATGTTGTGTTTTACAGTATTATGTAGTCTGTTTTTTATGCAAAATCTAATTTA
ATATATTGATATTTATATCATTTTACGTTTCTCGTTCAGCTTTCTTGTACAAAGTGGTGAATTCTGAGCT
ACCTCGACTTTGGCTGGGACACTTTCAGTGAGGACAAGAAGCTTCAGAAGCGTGCTATCGAACTCAACCA
GGGACGTGCGGCACAAATGGGCATCCTTGCTCTCATGGTGCACGAACAGTTGGGAGTCTCTATCCTTCCT
TAAAAATTTAATTTTCATTAGTTGCAGTCACTCCGCTTTGGTTTCACAGTCAGGAATAACACTAGCTCGT
CTTCAGGACCATGATTACGCCAAGCTCGAAATTAACCCTCACTAAAGGGAACAAAAGCTGGTACCTAACA
GGATTAGTGCAATTCGAGTTGAATCACTGGGAAAAACATTGTCTTCTTTTTTATATTATCATTTGCATTA
GTGCTGCAGTCGTAGATACTTGTTGGTTGAAAGACATCAGCTGGGAGGGACTGGACTAGCGTTTGGTAAG
GAGACATACCTGTTAACGTTGGTTGCAAAATTCCATTTCGCGATTTATGTTATCTGTAAATCCTGATTTG
TCTGGAATTCTTGATACTTCCGTTTTTTTAGAGGCCAATGATTAGCATCGGCGATTCTCAAAATAGCATT
TTCGACATGCGGTGCTGATTTCATAAACATAGACAACGCTTTTACATGTAAAAGTAACTTGCGGACTTGG
AACAGTGCTCTGTTTTTGGTGTGAACGTAACTCAGCAATATTTCTGTGCTAGCAAGGTTTTTTATGATCG
ACCGAAGATCTCAAAACTCCGGGTCTTTCAACTGTCTGACTAGACCATGTTCGTAACGTCGGACAGCAGC
TTTCGTTGTACTGGTAGAATTTCTACGTGCGAAGCACGTGTAGGCAGGTTGAACGACGATCCCTGCCGAT
GGATGGATTGGCACGCGGCGGAACGCTTTCGTGATCTACACCACCTGGATCTTCACATATCTTCGAAATC
GAAAAATTAACCAAGTCGACGGTATCGATAATATTCTAGCTGAGGGTACCCATGGCCAAGTTGACCAGTG
CCGTTCCGGTGCTCACCGCGCGCGACGTCGCCGGAGCGGTCGAGTTCTGGACCGACCGGCTCGGGTTCTC
CCGGGACTTCGTGGAGGACGACTTCGCCGGTGTGGTCCGGGACGACGTGACCCTGTTCATCAGCGCGGTC
CAGGACCAGGTGGTGCCGGACAACACCCTGGCCTGGGTGTGGGTGCGCGGCCTGGACGAGCTGTACGCCG
AGTGGTCGGAGGTCGTGTCCACGAACTTCCGGGACGCCTCCGGGCCGGCCATGACCGAGATCGGCGAGCA
GCCGTGGGGGCGGGAGTTCGCCCTGCGCGACCCGGCCGGCAACTGCGTGCACTTCGTGGCCGAGGAGCAG
GACTGACCGACGCCGACCAACACCGCCGGTCCGACGCGGCCCGACGGGTCCGAGGCCTCGGAGATCTGGG
CCCATGCGGCCGCAACAACTACCTCGACTTTGGCTGGGACACTTTCAGTGAGGACAAGAAGCTTCAGAAG
CGTGCTATCGAACTCAACCAGGGACGTGCGGCACAAATGGGCATCCTTGCTCTCATGGTGCACGAACAGT
TGGGAGTCTCTATCCTTCCTTAAAAATTTAATTTTCATTAGTTGCAGTCACTCCGCTTTGGTTTCACAGT
CAGGAATAACACTAGCTCGTCTTCAGCGAGCATCACGTGCTATAAAAATAATTATAATTTAAATTTTTTA
ATATAAATATATAAATTAAAAATAGAAAGTAAAAAAAGAAATTAAAGAAAAAATAGTTTTTGTTTTCCGA
AGATGTAAAAGACTCTAGGGGGATCGCCAACAAATACTACCTTTTACCTTGCTCTTCCTGCTCTCAGGTA
TTAATGCCGAATTGTTTCATCTTGTCTGTGTAGAAGACCACACACGAAAATCCTGTGATTTTACATTTTA
CTTATCGTTAATCGAATGTATATCTATTTAATCTGCTTTTCTTGTCTAATAAATATATATGTAAAGTACG
CTTTTTGTTGAAATTTTTTAAACCTTTGTTTATTTTTTTTTCTTCATTCCGTAACTCTTCTACCTTCTTT
ATTTACTTTCTAAAATCCAAATACAAAACATAAAAATAAATAAACACAGAGTAAATTCCCAAATTATTCC
ATCATTAAAAGATACGAGGCGCGTGTAAGTTACAGGCAAGCGATCCTAGTACACTCTATATTTTTTTATG
CCTCGGTAATGATTTTCATTTTTTTTTTCCACCTAGCGGATGACTCTTTTTTTTTCTTAGCGATTGGCAT
TATCACATAATGAATTATACATTATATAAAGTAATGTGATTTCTTCGAAGAATATACTAAAAAATGAGCA
GGCAAGATAAACGAAGGCAAAGATGACAGAGCAGAAAGCCCTAGTAAAGCGTATTACAAATGAAACCAAG
ATTCAGATTGCGATCTCTTTAAAGGGTGGTCCCCTAGCGATAGAGCACTCGATCTTCCCAGAAAAAGAGG
CAGAAGCAGTAGCAGAACAGGCCACACAATCGCAAGTGATTAACGTCCACACAGGTATAGGGTTTCTGGA
CCATATGATACATGCTCTGGCCAAGCATTCCGGCTGGTCGCTAATCGTTGAGTGCATTGGTGACTTACAC
ATAGACGACCATCACACCACTGAAGACTGCGGGATTGCTCTCGGTCAAGCTTTTAAAGAGGCCCTAGGGG
CCGTGCGTGGAGTAAAAAGGTTTGGATCAGGATTTGCGCCTTTGGATGAGGCACTTTCCAGAGCGGTGGT
AGATCTTTCGAACAGGCCGTACGCAGTTGTCGAACTTGGTTTGCAAAGGGAGAAAGTAGGAGATCTCTCT
TGCGAGATGATCCCGCATTTTCTTGAAAGCTTTGCAGAGGCTAGCAGAATTACCCTCCACGTTGATTGTC
TGCGAGGCAAGAATGATCATCACCGTAGTGAGAGTGCGTTCAAGGCTCTTGCGGTTGCCATAAGAGAAGC
CACCTCGCCCAATGGTACCAACGATGTTCCCTCCACCAAAGGTGTTCTTATGTAGTTTTACACAGGAGTC
TGGACTTGACCTCTAGAGTCGACCTGCGCATCTCTTCCGCTTCCTCGCTCACTGACTCGCTGCGCTCGGT
CGTTCGGCTGCGGCGAGCGGTATCAGCTCACTCAAAGGCGGTAATACGGTTATCCACAGAATCAGGGGAT
AACGCAGGAAAGAACATGTGAGCAAAAGGCCAGCAAAAGGCCAGGAACCGTAAAAAGGCCGCGTTGCTGG
CGTTTTTCCATAGGCTCCGCCCCCCTGACGAGCATCACAAAAATCGACGCTCAAGTCAGAGGTGGCGAAA
CCCGACAGGACTATAAAGATACCAGGCGTTTCCCCCTGGAAGCTCCCTCGTGCGCTCTCCTGTTCCGACC
CTGCCGCTTACCGGATACCTGTCCGCCTTTCTCCCTTCGGGAAGCGTGGCGCTTTCTCATAGCTCACGCT
GTAGGTATCTCAGTTCGGTGTAGGTCGTTCGCTCCAAGCTGGGCTGTGTGCACGAACCCCCCGTTCAGCC
CGACCGCTGCGCCTTATCCGGTAACTATCGTCTTGAGTCCAACCCGGTAAGACACGACTTATCGCCACTG
GCAGCAGCCACTGGTAACAGGATTAGCAGAGCGAGGTATGTAGGCGGTGCTACAGAGTTCTTGAAGTGGT
GGCCTAACTACGGCTACACTAGAAGGACAGTATTTGGTATCTGCGCTCTGCTGAAGCCAGTTACCTTCGG
AAAAAGAGTTGGTAGCTCTTGATCCGGCAAACAAACCACCGCTGGTAGCGGTGGTTTTTTTGTTTGCAAG
CAGCAGATTACGCGCAGAAAAAAAGGATCTCAAGAAGATCCTTTGATCTTTTCTACGGGGTCTGACGCTC
AGTGGAACGAAAACTCACGTTAAGGGATTTTGGTCATGAGATTATCAAAAAGGATCTTCACCTAGATCCT
TTTAAATTAAAAATGAAGTTTTAAATCAATCTAAAGTATATATGAGTAAACTTGGTCTGACAGTTACCAA
TGCTTAATCAGTGAGGCACCTATCTCAGCGATCTGTCTATTTCGTTCATCCATAGTTGCCTGACTCCCCG
TCGTGTAGATAACTACGATACGGGAGGGCTTACCATCTGGCCCCAGTGCTGCAATGATACCGCGAGACCC
ACGCTCACCGGCTCCAGATTTATCAGCAATAAACCAGCCAGCCGGAAGGGCCGAGCGCAGAAGTGGTCCT
GCAACTTTATCCGCCTCCATCCAGTCTATTAATTGTTGCCGGGAAGCTAGAGTAAGTAGTTCGCCAGTTA
ATAGTTTGCGCAACGTTGTTGCCATTGCTGCAGGCATCGTGGTGTCACGCTCGTCGTTTGGTATGGCTTC
ATTCAGCTCCGGTTCCCAACGATCAAGGCGAGTTACATGATCCCCCATGTTGTGCAAAAAAGCGGTTAGC
TCCTTCGGTCCTCCGATCGTTGTCAGAAGTAAGTTGGCCGCAGTGTTATCACTCATGGTTATGGCAGCAC
TGCATAATTCTCTTACTGTCATGCCATCCGTAAGATGCTTTTCTGTGACTGGTGAGTACTCAACCAAGTC
ATTCTGAGAATAGTGTATGCGGCGACCGAGTTGCTCTTGCCCGGCGTCAACACGGGATAATACCGCGCCA
CATAGCAGAACTTTAAAAGTGCTCATCATTGGAAAACGTTCTTCGGGGCGAAAACTCTCAAGGATCTTAC
CGCTGTTGAGATCCAGTTCGATGTAACCCACTCGTGCACCCAACTGATCTTCAGCATCTTTTACTTTCAC
CAGCGTTTCTGGGTGAGCAAAAACAGGAAGGCAAAATGCCGCAAAAAAGGGAATAAGGGCGACACGGAAA
TGTTGAATACTCATACTCTTCCTTTTTCAATATTATTGAAGCATTTATCAGGGTTATTGTCTCATGAGCG
GATACATATTTGAATGTATTTAGAAAAATAAACAAATAGGGGTTCCGCGCACATTTCCCCGAAAAGTGCC
ACCTGACGTCTAAGAAACCATTATTATCATGACATTAACCTATAAAAATAGGCGTATCACGAGGCCCTTT
CGTCTTCAAGAATTCTCATGT
Features (pLannotate 1.2.2; 28 found; start..end, strand, type, name):
      1..29      +  promoter       tet promoter: E. coli promoter for tetracycline efflux protein gene
     77..1267    +  CDS            TcR: tetracycline efflux protein; tet; confers resistance to tetracycline
   1509..1889    -  CDS            YPB1_ECOLX: Protein predicted: Swiss-Prot protein existence level 4. From Escherichia coli.
   1906..2097    +  CDS            rop: Rop protein, which maintains plasmids at low copy number; rop
   2198..2290    -  CDS            traI (fragment): TRAI6_ECOLX - Experimental evidence at protein level: Swiss-Prot protein existence level 1. The initiation process of transfer DNA synthesis requires the interaction of at least three plasmid-specific components (TraH, I, and J) at the transfer origin resulting in the assembly of a specialised nucleoprotein complex - the relaxosome. Site- and strand-specific cleavage at the transfer origin is dependent on TraI and TraJ. From Escherichia coli.
   2328..2699    -  CDS            traJ: oriT-recognizing protein; traJ
   2732..2841    -  oriT           oriT: incP origin of transfer
   2981..3139    -  CDS            lacZα (fragment): LacZα fragment of β-galactosidase; lacZ fragment
   3577..3603    -  misc_feature   MCS (fragment): pBluescript multiple cloning site
   3604..3728    +  protein_bind   attR1: mutant version of attR; recombination site for the Gateway® LR reaction LR Clonase™
   3753..3783    +  promoter       lac UV5 promoter: E. coli lac promoter with an "up" mutation
   3807..3836    +  promoter       cat promoter (fragment): promoter of the E. coli cat gene encoding chloramphenicol acetyltransferase
   3837..4496    +  CDS            CmR: chloramphenicol acetyltransferase; cat; confers resistance to chloramphenicol
   4675..4833    +  CDS            ccdA (fragment): CCDA_ECO57 - Also known as H, letA. Experimental evidence at protein level: Swiss-Prot protein existence level 1. Antitoxin component of a type II toxin-antitoxin (TA) system which inhibits the post-segregational killing (PSK) of plasmid-free cells, also referred to as a plasmid addiction system. Binds to and blocks the activity of CcdB; will also remove bound CcdB protein from the CcdB-GyrA complex by forming a CcdA-CcdB complex, a process termed rejuvenation. Functions as a transcriptional corepressor for the ccdAB operon, repression also requires CcdB (By similarity). From Escherichia coli
   4838..5140    +  CDS            ccdB: CCDB_ECOLI - Also known as G, letB, letD. Experimental evidence at protein level: Swiss-Prot protein existence level 1. Toxic component of a type II toxin-antitoxin (TA) system, functioning in plasmid maintainence. Responsible for the post- segregational killing (PSK) of plasmid-free cells, also referred to as a plasmid addiction system. Half-life of over 2 hours. Cell killing by CcdB is accompanied by filamentation, defects in chromosome and plasmid segregation, defects in cell division, formation of anucleate cells, decreased DNA synthesis and plasmid loss. Interferes with the activity of DN
   5184..5308    -  protein_bind   attR2: mutant version of attR; recombination site for the Gateway® LR reaction LR Clonase™
   5320..5460    +  CDS            FCPA (fragment): FCPA_PHATR - Also known as FCP1. Experimental evidence at transcript level: Swiss-Prot protein existence level 2. The light-harvesting complex (LHC) functions as a light receptor, it captures and delivers excitation energy to photosystems with which it is closely associated. Energy is transferred from the carotenoid and chlorophyll C (or B) to chlorophyll A and the photosynthetic reaction centers where it is used to synthesize ATP and reducing power. From Phaeodactylum tricornutum (Diatom).
   5560..5578    +  promoter       T3 promoter: promoter for bacteriophage T3 RNA polymerase
   6245..6261    -  misc_feature   MCS (fragment): pBluescript multiple cloning site
   6282..6656    +  CDS            BleoR: antibiotic-binding protein; Sh ble from Streptoalloteichus hindustanus; confers resistance to bleomycin, phleomycin, and Zeocin™
   6731..6880    +  CDS            FCPA (fragment): FCPA_PHATR - Also known as FCP1. Experimental evidence at transcript level: Swiss-Prot protein existence level 2. The light-harvesting complex (LHC) functions as a light receptor, it captures and delivers excitation energy to photosystems with which it is closely associated. Energy is transferred from the carotenoid and chlorophyll C (or B) to chlorophyll A and the photosynthetic reaction centers where it is used to synthesize ATP and reducing power. From Phaeodactylum tricornutum (Diatom).
   6962..7465    +  misc_feature   CEN/ARS: S. cerevisiae CEN6 centromere fused to an autonomously replicating sequence
   7466..7652    +  promoter       HIS3 promoter: S. cerevisiae HIS3
   7653..8315    +  CDS            HIS3: imidazoleglycerol-phosphate dehydratase, required for histidine biosynthesis; S. cerevisiae HIS3; yeast auxotrophic marker
   8340..8357    +  misc_feature   MCS (fragment): pUC18/19 multiple cloning site
   8545..9133    -  rep_origin     ori: high-copy-number ColE1/pMB1/pBR322/pUC origin of replication
   9304..10164   -  CDS            AmpR: β-lactamase; bla; confers resistance to ampicillin, carbenicillin, and related antibiotics
  10165..10269   -  promoter       AmpR promoter: bla
