[The description below was written by a language model from this plasmid's Addgene catalogue record and pLannotate feature annotations shown in this document.]
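Description:
pFcpB-DEST is an empty Gateway destination vector built on pPtPBR1, a pBR322-derived episome designed to be maintained extrachromosomally in the diatom Phaeodactylum tricornutum. In E. coli it replicates from a ColE1/pMB1-type origin and retains the rop gene, consistent with its listing as low copy. It carries ampicillin (bla) and tetracycline (tet efflux) resistance on the backbone, plus chloramphenicol resistance from the Gateway cassette. An IncP oriT with traJ and a traI fragment is annotated, which would allow the plasmid to be mobilised by bacterial conjugation when transfer functions are supplied in trans. A yeast CEN6/ARS element with the HIS3 marker is also present. This module supports replication and histidine selection in S. cerevisiae, and in pPtPBR1-type vectors it is generally understood to be what allows episomal maintenance in the diatom. Selection in P. tricornutum relies on the Sh ble gene, which confers Zeocin resistance. An FcpA-derived fragment lies just downstream of it, presumably as terminator sequence; the promoter driving it is not annotated.

The payload, added by Gibson assembly, is an FcpB promoter placed upstream of an attR1–CmR–ccdB–attR2 cassette, followed by the FcpA terminator. The terminator shows up in the feature table as a short FCPA fragment, while the FcpB promoter itself is not annotated and is known only from the catalogue fields. An LR recombination with an entry clone replaces the chloramphenicol/ccdB segment with the sequence of interest, and the ccdB toxin counterselects unrecombined plasmids. The incoming sequence then sits under a diatom fucoxanthin chlorophyll-binding protein gene promoter. The associated publication concerns episomal RNAi tools for P. tricornutum, so the vector is suited to expressing genes or hairpin-type silencing constructs from a stable episome rather than from random genomic integrations.
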