Addgene plasmid #90098: pFcpB-DEST
Purpose: (Empty Backbone) Gateway destination vector featuring FcpB promoter in front of AttR1/2 sites on episomal vector maintained in the diatom Phaeodactylum tricornutum.
Depositing lab: Philip Weyman. Depositing organization: J. Craig Venter Institute (JCVI). Publication: Episomal tools for RNAi in the diatom Phaeodactylum tricornutum. Bielinski VA, Bolt TM, Dupont CL, Weyman PD. PeerJ Preprints. 2017 5:e2907v1 10.7287/peerj.preprints.2907v1.
Backbone
  Vector backbone: pPtPBR1
  Backbone size (bp): 10370
  Modifications to backbone: pPtPBR1 (episomal maintenance in the diatom P. tricornutum) was modified to include FcpB promoter, (AttR1-CatR-ccdB-AttR2), and FcpA terminator.
  Vector type: Destination vector for Gateway expression
  Promoter: FcpB
  Selectable markers: Zeocin
Growth in bacteria
  Bacterial resistance: Chloramphenicol, Ampicillin, Tetracycline
  Growth temperature: 37°C
  Growth strain: DH5alpha
  Copy number: Low Copy
Gene/Insert
  Cloning method: Gibson Cloning
Terms and licenses: Academic/Nonprofit Terms; Industry Terms: Not Available to Industry
How to cite: pFcpB-DEST was a gift from Philip Weyman (Addgene plasmid # 90098 ; http://n2t.net/addgene:90098 ; RRID:Addgene_90098)
